>Addgene plasmid #201988 | pcDNA3.1-PDGFRB-V5/HIS | addgene full sequence | sequence record 396815 | Addgene NGS Result
TCTCCCGATCCCCTATGGTGCACTCTCAGTACAATCTGCTCTGATGCCGCATAGTTAAGCCAGTATCTGC
TCCCTGCTTGTGTGTTGGAGGTCGCTGAGTAGTGCGCGAGCAAAATTTAAGCTACAACAAGGCAAGGCTT
GACCGACAATTGCATGAAGAATCTGCTTAGGGTTAGGCGTTTTGCGCTGCTTCGCGATGTACGGGCCAGA
TATACGCGTTGACATTGATTATTGACTAGTTATTAATAGTAATCAATTACGGGGTCATTAGTTCATAGCC
CATATATGGAGTTCCGCGTTACATAACTTACGGTAAATGGCCCGCCTGGCTGACCGCCCAACGACCCCCG
CCCATTGACGTCAATAATGACGTATGTTCCCATAGTAACGCCAATAGGGACTTTCCATTGACGTCAATGG
GTGGAGTATTTACGGTAAACTGCCCACTTGGCAGTACATCAAGTGTATCATATGCCAAGTACGCCCCCTA
TTGACGTCAATGACGGTAAATGGCCCGCCTGGCATTATGCCCAGTACATGACCTTATGGGACTTTCCTAC
TTGGCAGTACATCTACGTATTAGTCATCGCTATTACCATGGTGATGCGGTTTTGGCAGTACATCAATGGG
CGTGGATAGCGGTTTGACTCACGGGGATTTCCAAGTCTCCACCCCATTGACGTCAATGGGAGTTTGTTTT
GGCACCAAAATCAACGGGACTTTCCAAAATGTCGTAACAACTCCGCCCCATTGACGCAAATGGGCGGTAG
GCGTGTACGGTGGGAGGTCTATATAAGCAGAGCTCTCTGGCTAACTAGAGAACCCACTGCTTACTGGCTT
ATCGAAATTAATACGACTCACTATAGGGAGACCCAAGCTGGCTAGTTAAGCTTGGTACCGAGCTCGGATC
CAGTACCCTTCACCATGCGGCTTCCGGGTGCGATGCCAGCTCTGGCCCTCAAAGGCGAGCTGCTGTTGCT
GTCTCTCCTGTTACTTCTGGAACCACAGATCTCTCAGGGCCTGGTCGTCACACCCCCGGGGCCAGAGCTT
GTCCTCAATGTCTCCAGCACCTTCGTTCTGACCTGCTCGGGTTCAGCTCCGGTGGTGTGGGAACGGATGT
CCCAGGAGCCCCCACAGGAAATGGCCAAGGCCCAGGATGGCACCTTCTCCAGCGTGCTCACACTGACCAA
CCTCACTGGGCTAGACACGGGAGAATACTTTTGCACCCACAATGACTCCCGTGGACTGGAGACCGATGAG
CGGAAACGGCTCTACATCTTTGTGCCAGATCCCACCGTGGGCTTCCTCCCTAATGATGCCGAGGAACTAT
TCATCTTTCTCACGGAAATAACTGAGATCACCATTCCATGCCGAGTAACAGACCCACAGCTGGTGGTGAC
ACTGCACGAGAAGAAAGGGGACGTTGCACTGCCTGTCCCCTATGATCACCAACGTGGCTTTAGTGGTATC
TTTGAGGACAGAAGCTACATCTGCAAAACCACCATTGGGGACAGGGAGGTGGATTCTGATGCCTACTATG
TCTACAGACTCCAGGTGTCATCCATCAACGTCTCTGTGAACGCAGTGCAGACTGTGGTCCGCCAGGGTGA
GAACATCACCCTCATGTGCATTGTGATCGGGAATGAGGTGGTCAACTTCGAGTGGACATACCCCCGCAAA
GAAAGTGGGCGGCTGGTGGAGCCGGTGACTGACTTCCTCTTGGATATGCCTTACCACATCCGCTCCATCC
TGCACATCCCCAGTGCCGAGTTAGAAGACTCGGGGACCTACACCTGCAATGTGACGGAGAGTGTGAATGA
CCATCAGGATGAAAAGGCCATCAACATCACCGTGGTTGAGAGCGGCTACGTGCGGCTCCTGGGAGAGGTG
GGCACACTACAATTTGCTGAGCTGCATCGGAGCCGGACACTGCAGGTAGTGTTCGAGGCCTACCCACCGC
CCACTGTCCTGTGGTTCAAAGACAACCGCACCCTGGGCGACTCCAGCGCTGGCGAAATCGCCCTGTCCAC
GCGCAACGTGTCGGAGACCCGGTATGTGTCAGAGCTGACACTGGTTCGCGTGAAGGTGGCAGAGGCTGGC
CACTACACCATGCGGGCCTTCCATGAGGATGCTGAGGTCCAGCTCTCCTTCCAGCTACAGATCAATGTCC
CTGTCCGAGTGCTGGAGCTAAGTGAGAGCCACCCTGACAGTGGGGAACAGACAGTCCGCTGTCGTGGCCG
GGGCATGCCCCAGCCGAACATCATCTGGTCTGCCTGCAGAGACCTCAAAAGGTGTCCACGTGAGCTGCCG
CCCACGCTGCTGGGGAACAGTTCCGAAGAGGAGAGCCAGCTGGAGACTAACGTGACGTACTGGGAGGAGG
AGCAGGAGTTTGAGGTGGTGAGCACACTGCGTCTGCAGCACGTGGATCGGCCACTGTCGGTGCGCTGCAC
GCTGCGCAACGCTGTGGGCCAGGACACGCAGGAGGTCATCGTGGTGCCACACTCCTTGCCCTTTAAGGTG
GTGGTGATCTCAGCCATCCTGGCCCTGGTGGTGCTCACCATCATCTCCCTTATCATCCTCATCATGCTTT
GGCAGAAGAAGCCACGTTACGAGATCCGATGGAAGGTGATTGAGTCTGTGAGCTCTGACGGCCATGAGTA
CATCTACGTGGACCCCATGCAGCTGCCCTATGACTCCACGTGGGAGCTGCCGCGGGACCAGCTTGTGCTG
GGACGCACCCTCGGCTCTGGGGCCTTTGGGCAGGTGGTGGAGGCCACGGCTCATGGCCTGAGCCATTCTC
AGGCCACGATGAAAGTGGCCGTCAAGATGCTTAAATCCACAGCCCGCAGCAGTGAGAAGCAAGCCCTTAT
GTCGGAGCTGAAGATCATGAGTCACCTTGGGCCCCACCTGAACGTGGTCAACCTGTTGGGGGCCTGCACC
AAAGGAGGACCCATCTATATCATCACTGAGTACTGCCGCTACGGAGACCTGGTGGACTACCTGCACCGCA
ACAAACACACCTTCCTGCAGCACCACTCCGACAAGCGCCGCCCGCCCAGCGCGGAGCTCTACAGCAATGC
TCTGCCCGTTGGGCTCCCCCTGCCCAGCCATGTGTCCTTGACCGGGGAGAGCGACGGTGGCTACATGGAC
ATGAGCAAGGACGAGTCGGTGGACTATGTGCCCATGCTGGACATGAAAGGAGACGTCAAATATGCAGACA
TCGAGTCCTCCAACTACATGGCCCCTTACGATAACTACGTTCCCTCTGCCCCTGAGAGGACCTGCCGAGC
AACTTTGATCAACGAGTCTCCAGTGCTAAGCTACATGGACCTCGTGGGCTTCAGCTACCAGGTGGCCAAT
GGCATGGAGTTTCTGGCCTCCAAGAACTGCGTCCACAGAGACCTGGCGGCTAGGAACGTGCTCATCTGTG
AAGGCAAGCTGGTCAAGATCTGTGACTTTGGCCTGGCTCGAGACATCATGCGGGACTCGAATTACATCTC
CAAAGGCAGCACCTTTTTGCCTTTAAAGTGGATGGCTCCGGAGAGCATCTTCAACAGCCTCTACACCACC
CTGAGCGACGTGTGGTCCTTCGGGATCCTGCTCTGGGAGATCTTCACCTTGGGTGGCACCCCTTACCCAG
AGCTGCCCATGAACGAGCAGTTCTACAATGCCATCAAACGGGGTTACCGCATGGCCCAGCCTGCCCATGC
CTCCGACGAGATCTATGAGATCATGCAGAAGTGCTGGGAAGAGAAGTTTGAGATTCGGCCCCCCTTCTCC
CAGCTGGTGCTGCTTCTCGAGAGACTGTTGGGCGAAGGTTACAAAAAGAAGTACCAGCAGGTGGATGAGG
AGTTTCTGAGGAGTGACCACCCAGCCATCCTTCGGTCCCAGGCCCGCTTGCCTGGGTTCCATGGCCTCCG
ATCTCCCCTGGACACCAGCTCCGTCCTCTATACTGCCGTGCAGCCCAATGAGGGTGACAACGACTATATC
ATCCCCCTGCCTGACCCCAAACCCGAGGTTGCTGACGAGGGCCCACTGGAGGGTTCCCCCAGCCTAGCCA
GCTCCACCCTGAATGAAGTCAACACCTCCTCAACCATCTCCTGTGACAGCCCCCTGGAGCCCCAGGACGA
ACCAGAGCCAGAGCCCCAGCTTGAGCTCCAGGTGGAGCCGGAGCCAGAGCTGGAACAGTTGCCGGATTCG
GGGTGCCCTGCGCCTCGGGCGGAAGCAGAGGATAGCTTTCTAAAGGGTCAAGACAATTCTGCAGATATCC
AGCACAGTGGCGGCCGCTCGAGTCTAGAGGGCCCGCGGTTCGAAGGTAAGCCTATCCCTAACCCTCTCCT
CGGTCTCGATTCTACGCGTACCGGTCATCATCACCATCACCATTGAGTTTAAACCCGCTGATCAGCCTCG
ACTGTGCCTTCTAGTTGCCAGCCATCTGTTGTTTGCCCCTCCCCCGTGCCTTCCTTGACCCTGGAAGGTG
CCACTCCCACTGTCCTTTCCTAATAAAATGAGGAAATTGCATCGCATTGTCTGAGTAGGTGTCATTCTAT
TCTGGGGGGTGGGGTGGGGCAGGACAGCAAGGGGGAGGATTGGGAAGACAATAGCAGGCATGCTGGGGAT
GCGGTGGGCTCTATGGCTTCTGAGGCGGAAAGAACCAGCTGGGGCTCTAGGGGGTATCCCC
[124 nt withheld, positions 4682-4805]
C
[91 nt withheld, positions 4807-4897]
A
[49 nt withheld, positions 4899-4947]
CCTTTGACGTTGGAGTCCACGTTCTTT
[37 nt withheld, positions 4975-5011]
ACCCTATCTCGGTCTATTCTTTTGATTTATAAGGGATTTTGCCGATTTCGGCCTATTGGTTAAAAAATGA
GCTGATTTAACAAAAATTTAACGCGAATTAATTCTGTGGAATGTGTGTCAGTTAGGGTGTGGAAAGTCCC
CAGGCTCCCCAGCAGGCAGAAGTATGCAAAGCATGCATCTCAATTAGTCAGCAACCAGGTGTGGAAAGTC
CCCAGGCTCCCCAGCAGGCAGAAGTATGCAAAGCATGCATCTCAATTAGTCAGCAACCATAGTCCCGCCC
CTAACTCCGCCCATCCCGCCCCTAACTCCGCCCAGTTCCGCCCATTCTCCGCCCCATGGCTGACTAATTT
TTTTTATTTATGCAGAGGCCGAGGCCGCCTCTGCCTCTGAGCTATTCCAGAAGTAGTGAGGAGGCTTTTT
TGGAGGCCTAGGCTTTTGCAAAAAGCTCCCGGGAGCTTGTATATCCATTTTCGGATCTGATCAAGAGACA
GGATGAGGATCGTTTCGCATGATTGAACAAGATGGATTGCACGCAGGTTCTCCGGCCGCTTGGGTGGAGA
GGCTATTCGGCTATGACTGGGCACAACAGACAATCGGCTGCTCTGATGCCGCCGTGTTCCGGCTGTCAGC
GCAGGGGCGCCCGGTTCTTTTTGTCAAGACCGACCTGTCCGGTGCCCTGAATGAACTGCAGGACGAGGCA
GCGCGGCTATCGTGGCTGGCCACGACGGGCGTTCCTTGCGCAGCTGTGCTCGACGTTGTCACTGAAGCGG
GAAGGGACTGGCTGCTATTGGGCGAAGTGCCGGGGCAGGATCTCCTGTCATCTCACCTTGCTCCTGCCGA
GAAAGTATCCATCATGGCTGATGCAATGCGGCGGCTGCATACGCTTGATCCGGCTACCTGCCCATTCGAC
CACCAAGCGAAACATCGCATCGAGCGAGCACGTACTCGGATGGAAGCCGGTCTTGTCGATCAGGATGATC
TGGACGAAGAGCATCAGGGGCTCGCGCCAGCCGAACTGTTCGCCAGGCTCAAGGCGCGCATGCCCGACGG
CGAGGATCTCGTCGTGACCCATGGCGATGCCTGCTTGCCGAATATCATGGTGGAAAATGGCCGCTTTTCT
GGATTCATCGACTGTGGCCGGCTGGGTGTGGCGGACCGCTATCAGGACATAGCGTTGGCTACCCGTGATA
TTGCTGAAGAGCTTGGCGGCGAATGGGCTGACCGCTTCCTCGTGCTTTACGGTATCGCCGCTCCCGATTC
GCAGCGCATCGCCTTCTATCGCCTTCTTGACGAGTTCTTCTGAGCGGGACTCTGGGGTTCGCGAAATGAC
CGACCAAGCGACGCCCAACCTGCCATCACGAGATTTCGATTCCACCGCCGCCTTCTATGAAAGGTTGGGC
TTCGGAATCGTTTTCCGGGACGCCGGCTGGATGATCCTCCAGCGCGGGGATCTCATGCTGGAGTTCTTCG
CCCACCCCAACTTGTTTATTGCAGCTTATAATGGTTACAAATAAAGCAATAGCATCACAAATTTCACAAA
TAAAGCATTTTTTTCACTGCATTCTAGTTGTGGTTTGTCCAAACTCATCAATGTATCTTATCATGTCTGT
ATACCGTCGACCTCTAGCTAGAGCTTGGCGTAATCATGGTCATAGCTGTTTCCTGTGTGAAATTGTTATC
CGCTCACAATTCCACACAACATACGAGCCGGAAGCATAAAGTGTAAAGCCTGGGGTGCCTAATGAGTGAG
CTAACTCACATTAATTGCGTTGCGCTCACTGCCCGCTTTCCAGTCGGGAAACCTGTCGTGCCAGCTGCAT
TAATGAATCGGCCAACGCGCGGGGAGAGGCGGTTTGCGTATTGGGCGCTCTTCCGCTTCCTCGCTCACTG
ACTCGCTGCGCTCGGTCGTTCGGCTGCGGCGAGCGGTATCAGCTCACTCAAAGGCGGTAATACGGTTATC
CACAGAATCAGGGGATAACGCAGGAAAGAACATGTGAGCAAAAGGCCAGCAAAAGGCCAGGAACCGTAAA
AAGGCCGCGTTGCTGGCGTTTTTCCATAGGCTCCGCCCCCCTGACGAGCATCACAAAAATCGACGCTCAA
GTCAGAGGTGGCGAAACCCGACAGGACTATAATGATACCAGGCGTTTCCCCCTGGAAGCTCCCTCGTGCG
CTCTCCTGTTCCGACCCTGCCGCTTACCGGATACCTGTCCGCCTTTCTCCCTTCGGGAAGCGTGGCGCTT
TCTCATAGCTCACGCTGTAGGTATCTCAGTTCGGTGTAGGTCGTTCGCTCCAAGCTGGGCTGTGTGCACG
AACCCCCCGTTCAGCCCGACCGCTGCGCCTTATCCGGTAACTATCGTCTTGAGTCCAACCCGGTAAGACA
CGACTTATCGCCACTGGCAGCAGCCACTGGTAACAGGATTAGCAGAGCGAGGTATGTAGGCGGTGCTACA
GAGTTCTTGAAGTGGTGGCCTAACTACGGCTACACTAGAAGAACAGTATTTGGTATCTGCGCTCTGCTGA
AGCCAGTTACCTTCGGAAAAAGAGTTGGTAGCTCTTGATCCGGCAAACAAACCACCGCTGGTAGCGGTGG
TTTTTTTGTTTGCAAGCAGCAGATTACGCGCAGAAAAAAAGGATCTCAAGAAGATCCTTTGATCTTTTCT
ACGGGGTCTGACGCTCAGTGGAACGAAAACTCACGTTAAGGGATTTTGGTCATGAGATTATCAAAAAGGA
TCTTCACCTAGATCCTTTTAAATTAAAAATGAAGTTTTAAATCAATCTAAAGTATATATGAGTAAACTTG
GTCTGACAGTTACCAATGCTTAATCAGTGAGGCACCTATCTCAGCGATCTGTCTATTTCGTTCATCCATA
GTTGCCTGACTCCCCGTCGTGTAGATAACTACGATACGGGAGGGCTTACCATCTGGCCCCAGTGCTGCAA
TGATACCGCGAGACCCACGCTCACCGGCTCCAGATTTATCAGCAATAAACCAGCCAGCCGGAAGGGCCGA
GCGCAGAAGTGGTCCTGCAACTTTATCCGCCTCCATCCAGTCTATTAATTGTTGCCGGGAAGCTAGAGTA
AGTAGTTCGCCAGTTAATAGTTTGCGCAACGTTGTTGCCATTGCTACAGGCATCGTGGTGTCACGCTCGT
CGTTTGGTATGGCTTCATTCAGCTCCGGTTCCCAACGATCAAGGCGAGTTACATGATCCCCCATGTTGTG
CAAAAAAGCGGTTAGCTCCTTCGGTCCTCCGATCGTTGTCAGAAGTAAGTTGGCCGCAGTGTTATCACTC
ATGGTTATGGCAGCACTGCATAATTCTCTTACTGTCATGCCATCCGTAAGATGCTTTTCTGTGACTGGTG
AGTACTCAACCAAGTCATTCTGAGAATAGTGTATGCGGCGACCGAGTTGCTCTTGCCCGGCGTCAATACG
GGATAATACCGCGCCACATAGCAGAACTTTAAAAGTGCTCATCATTGGAAAACGTTCTTCGGGGCGAAAA
CTCTCAAGGATCTTACCGCTGTTGAGATCCAGTTCGATGTAACCCACTCGTGCACCCAACTGATCTTCAG
CATCTTTTACTTTCACCAGCGTTTCTGGGTGAGCAAAAACAGGAAGGCAAAATGCCGCAAAAAAGGGAAT
AAGGGCGACACGGAAATGTTGAATACTCATACTCTTCCTTTTTCAATATTATTGAAGCATTTATCAGGGT
TATTGTCTCATGAGCGGATACATATTTGAATGTATTTAGAAAAATAAACAAATAGGGGTTCCGCGCACAT
TTCCCCGAAAAGTGCCACCTGACGTCGACGGATCGGGAGA
Features (pLannotate 1.2.2; 21 found; start..end, strand, type, name):
     14..66      -  misc_feature   bom (fragment): basis of mobility region from pBR322
    221..600     +  enhancer       CMV enhancer: human cytomegalovirus immediate early enhancer
    601..804     +  promoter       CMV promoter: human cytomegalovirus (CMV) immediate early promoter
    800..833     +  LTR            5' LTR (truncated) (fragment): truncated 5' long terminal repeat (LTR) from HIV-1
    849..867     +  promoter       T7 promoter: promoter for bacteriophage T7 RNA polymerase
    925..4242    +  CDS            PDGFRB: PGFRB_HUMAN - Also known as PDGFR, PDGFR1. Experimental evidence at protein level: Swiss-Prot protein existence level 1. Tyrosine-protein kinase that acts as cell-surface receptor for homodimeric PDGFB and PDGFD and for heterodimers formed by PDGFA and PDGFB, and plays an essential role in the regulation of embryonic development, cell proliferation, survival, differentiation, chemotaxis and migration. Plays an essential role in blood vessel development by promoting proliferation, migration and recruitment of pericytes and smooth muscle cells to endothelial cells. Plays a role in the migration
   4315..4356    +  CDS            V5 tag: epitope tag from simian virus 5
   4412..4636    +  polyA_signal   bGH poly(A) signal: bovine growth hormone polyadenylation signal
   4640..4661    +  promoter       SV40 promoter (fragment): SV40 enhancer and early promoter
   4682..5110    +  rep_origin     f1 ori (sequence partly withheld): f1 bacteriophage origin of replication; arrow indicates direction of (+) strand synthesis
   5124..5453    +  promoter       SV40 promoter: SV40 enhancer and early promoter
   5520..6311    +  CDS            neo: KKA2_KLEPN - Also known as kan, nptII. Experimental evidence at protein level: Swiss-Prot protein existence level 1. Resistance to kanamycin, neomycin, paromomycin, ribostamycin, butirosin and gentamicin B. From Klebsiella pneumoniae.
   6337..6495    +  CDS            ble (fragment): BLE_KLEPN - Experimental evidence at protein level: Swiss-Prot protein existence level 1. Binding protein with a strong affinity to the bleomycin family of antibiotics. Binds to CL990; an antimitotic-antibiotic compound. From Klebsiella pneumoniae.
   6490..6611    +  polyA_signal   SV40 poly(A) signal: SV40 polyadenylation signal
   6684..6700    -  protein_bind   lac operator: The lac repressor binds to the lac operator to inhibit transcription in E. coli. This inhibition can be relieved by adding lactose or isopropyl-β-D-thiogalactopyranoside (IPTG). lac repressor encoded by lacI
   6708..6738    -  promoter       lac promoter: promoter for the E. coli lac operon
   6753..6774    -  protein_bind   CAP binding site: CAP binding activates transcription in the presence of cAMP. E. coli catabolite activator protein
   6787..6879    -  CDS            lacI (fragment): lac repressor; lacI; The lac repressor binds to the lac operator to inhibit transcription in E. coli. This inhibition can be relieved by adding lactose or isopropyl-β-D-thiogalactopyranoside (IPTG).
   7062..7650    -  rep_origin     ori: high-copy-number ColE1/pMB1/pBR322/pUC origin of replication
   7821..8681    -  CDS            AmpR: β-lactamase; bla; confers resistance to ampicillin, carbenicillin, and related antibiotics
   8682..8786    -  promoter       AmpR promoter: bla
