[The description below was written by a language model from this plasmid's Addgene catalogue record and pLannotate feature annotations shown in this document.]
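Description:
pcDNA3.1-PDGFRB-V5/HIS is a mammalian expression plasmid built on the Invitrogen pcDNA3.1-V5/His TOPO-cloning backbone, carrying the human PDGFRB coding sequence. PDGFRB encodes the platelet-derived growth factor receptor beta, a cell-surface receptor tyrosine kinase. The sequenced record is about 8.8 kb. In bacteria the plasmid is maintained at high copy through a ColE1/pUC-type origin and selected with ampicillin via the β-lactamase gene and its own promoter. An f1 origin is also present, along with small remnants of lac regulatory sequence and a pBR322 bom fragment, which are backbone carry-over rather than functional payload.

The receptor open reading frame is driven by the human cytomegalovirus immediate-early enhancer and promoter, with a T7 promoter just upstream that allows in vitro transcription or serves as a sequencing primer site. The bovine growth hormone polyadenylation signal terminates the transcript. Downstream of the PDGFRB coding region lies the backbone-encoded V5 epitope. The catalogue lists a C-terminal V5 plus 6xHis fusion for detection and affinity capture, although the automated annotation marks only the V5 tag and not the His tag. A separate cassette with the SV40 early promoter, the neomycin phosphotransferase gene and the SV40 polyadenylation signal permits G418 selection of stably transfected cells. The short HIV-1 LTR, extra SV40 promoter and ble fragment calls are most likely incidental annotation matches.

The stated purpose is expression of human PDGFRB in mammalian cells. The associated publication concerns in-cell activity profiling of protein kinase oncogenes with a reporter, which suggests the plasmid supplied the kinase in such assays.
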