Addgene plasmid #201988: pcDNA3.1-PDGFRB-V5/HIS
Purpose: expression of human PDGFRB receptor tyrosine kinase in mammalian cells
Depositing lab: Pavel Krejčí. Depositing organization: Masaryk University. Publication: One reporter for in-cell activity profiling of majority of protein kinase oncogenes. Gudernova I, Foldynova-Trantirkova S, Ghannamova BE, Fafilek B, Varecha M, Balek L, Hruba E, Jonatova L, Jelinkova I, Kunova Bosakova M, Trantirek L, Mayer J, Krejci P. Elife. 2017 Feb 15;6. pii: e21536. doi: 10.7554/eLife.21536. PubMed 28199182.
Backbone
  Vector backbone: pcDNA3.1-V5/His
  Backbone manufacturer: Invitrogen
  Vector type: Mammalian Expression
Growth in bacteria
  Bacterial resistance: Ampicillin, 100 μg/mL
  Growth temperature: 37°C
  Growth strain: DH5alpha
  Copy number: High Copy
Gene/Insert
  Gene/Insert name: PDGFRB receptor tyrosine kinase
  Species: H. sapiens (human)
  Entrez Gene: PDGFRB (a.k.a. CD140B, IBGC4, IMF1, JTK12, KOGS, PDGFR, PDGFR-1, PDGFR1, PENTT)
  Promoter: CMV
  Tag / fusion protein: V5, 6xHis (C terminal on backbone)
  Cloning method: TOPO Cloning
Terms and licenses: Academic/Nonprofit Terms; Industry Terms: Not Available to Industry
How to cite: pcDNA3.1-PDGFRB-V5/HIS was a gift from Pavel Krejčí (Addgene plasmid # 201988 ; http://n2t.net/addgene:201988 ; RRID:Addgene_201988)
